>Addgene plasmid #113867 | pMuLE_ENTR_TOP-NLuc1.1_L5-L4 | addgene full sequence | sequence record 221595 | Addgene NGS Result
GGTAAGATCAAAGGGGCGCGCCCGCGTGCTAGCCCGGGCTCGAGATCTAGACTCTAGAGGGTATATAATG
GAAGCTCGAATTCCAGCTTGGCATTCCGGTACTGTTGGTAAAAAGCTTGGCAATCCGGTACTGTTGGTAA
AGCCACCATGGTCTTCACACTCGAAGATTTCGTTGGGGACTGGCGACAGACAGCCGGCTACAACCTGGAC
CAAGTCCTTGAACAGGGAGGTGTGTCCAGTTTGTTTCAGAATCTCGGGGTGTCCGTAACTCCGATCCAAA
GGATTGTCCTGAGCGGTGAAAATGGGCTGAAGATCGACATCCATGTCATCATCCCGTATGAAGGTCTGAG
CGGCGACCAAATGGGCCAGATCGAAAAAATTTTTAAGGTGGTGTACCCTGTGGATGATCATCACTTTAAG
GTGATCCTGCACTATGGCACACTGGTAATCGACGGGGTTACGCCGAACATGATCGACTATTTCGGACGGC
CGTATGAAGGCATCGCCGTGTTCGACGGCAAAAAGATCACTGTAACAGGGACCCTGTGGAACGGCAACAA
AATTATCGACGAGCGCCTGATCAACCCCGACGGCTCCCTGCTGTTCCGAGTAACCATCAACGGAGTGACC
GGCTGGCGGCTGTGCGAACGCATTCTGGCGTAAGGCCGCGACTCTAGAGTCGGGGCGGCCGGCCGCTTCG
AGCAGACATGATAAGATACATTGATGAGTTTGGACAAACCACAACTAGAATGCAGTGAAAAAAATGCTTT
ATTTGTGAAATTTGTGATGCTATTGCTTTATTTGTAACCATTATAAGCTGCAATAAACAAGTTAACAACA
ACAATTGCATTCATTTTATGTTTCAGGTTCAGGGGGAGGTGTGGGAGGTTTTTTAAAGCAAGTAAAACCT
CTACAAATGTGGTAAAATCGATAAGGATCCACTAGTAACGGCCGCCAGTGTGCTGGAATTCTGCAGATAT
CCATCACACTGGCGGCCGCTCGAGCATGCATCTAGAGGCACCCAACTTTTCTATACAAAGTTGGCATTAT
AAGAAAGCATTGCTTATCAATTTGTTGCAACGAACAGGTCACTATCAGTCAAAATAAAATCATTATTTGC
CATCCAGCTGCAGGGCGGCCGCGATATCCCCTATAGTGAGTCGTATTACATGGTCATAGCTGTTTCCTGG
CAGCTCTGGCCCGTGTCTCAAAATCTCTGATGTTACATTGCACAAGATAAAAATATATCATCATGAACAA
TAAAACTGTCTGCTTACATAAACAGTAATACAAGGGGTGTTATGAGCCATATTCAACGGGAAACGTCGAG
GCCGCGATTAAATTCCAACATGGATGCTGATTTATATGGGTATAAATGGGCTCGCGATAATGTCGGGCAA
TCAGGTGCGACAATCTATCGCTTGTATGGGAAGCCCGATGCGCCAGAGTTGTTTCTGAAACATGGCAAAG
GTAGCGTTGCCAATGATGTTACAGATGAGATGGTCAGACTAAACTGGCTGACGGAATTTATGCCTCTTCC
GACCATCAAGCATTTTATCCGTACTCCTGATGATGCATGGTTACTCACCACTGCGATCCCCGGAAAAACA
GCATTCCAGGTATTAGAAGAATATCCTGATTCAGGTGAAAATATTGTTGATGCGCTGGCAGTGTTCCTGC
GCCGGTTGCATTCGATTCCTGTTTGTAATTGTCCTTTTAACAGCGATCGCGTATTTCGTCTCGCTCAGGC
GCAATCACGAATGAATAACGGTTTGGTTGATGCGAGTGATTTTGATGACGAGCGTAATGGCTGGCCTGTT
GAACAAGTCTGGAAAGAAATGCATAAACTTTTGCCATTCTCACCGGATTCAGTCGTCACTCATGGTGATT
TCTCACTTGATAACCTTATTTTTGACGAGGGGAAATTAATAGGTTGTATTGATGTTGGACGAGTCGGAAT
CGCAGACCGATACCAGGATCTTGCCATCCTATGGAACTGCCTCGGTGAGTTTTCTCCTTCATTACAGAAA
CGGCTTTTTCAAAAATATGGTATTGATAATCCTGATATGAATAAATTGCAGTTTCATTTGATGCTCGATG
AGTTTTTCTAATCAGAATTGGTTAATTGGTTGTAACACTGGCAGAGCATTACGCTGACTTGACGGGACGG
CGCAAGCTCATGACCAAAATCCCTTAACGTGAGTTACGCGTCGTTCCACTGAGCGTCAGACCCCGTAGAA
AAGATCAAAGGATCTTCTTGAGATCCTTTTTTTCTGCGCGTAATCTGCTGCTTGCAAACAAAAAAACCAC
CGCTACCAGCGGTGGTTTGTTTGCCGGATCAAGAGCTACCAACTCTTTTTCCGAAGGTAACTGGCTTCAG
CAGAGCGCAGATACCAAATACTGTTCTTCTAGTGTAGCCGTAGTTAGGCCACCACTTCAAGAACTCTGTA
GCACCGCCTACATACCTCGCTCTGCTAATCCTGTTACCAGTGGCTGCTGCCAGTGGCGATAAGTCGTGTC
TTACCGGGTTGGACTCAAGACGATAGTTACCGGATAAGGCGCAGCGGTCGGGCTGAACGGGGGGTTCGTG
CACACAGCCCAGCTTGGAGCGAACGACCTACACCGAACTGAGATACCTACAGCGTGAGCTATGAGAAAGC
GCCACGCTTCCCGAAGGGAGAAAGGCGGACAGGTATCCGGTAAGCGGCAGGGTCGGAACAGGAGAGCGCA
CGAGGGAGCTTCCAGGGGGAAACGCCTGGTATCTTTATAGTCCTGTCGGGTTTCGCCACCTCTGACTTGA
GCGTCGATTTTTGTGATGCTCGTCAGGGGGGCGGAGCCTATGGAAAAACGCCAGCAACGCGGCCTTTTTA
CGGTTCCTGGCCTTTTGCTGGCCTTTTGCTCACATGTTCTTTCCTGCGTTATCCCCTGATTCTGTGGATA
ACCGTATTACCGCCTTTGAGTGAGCTGATACCGCTCGCCGCAGCCGAACGACCGAGCGCAGCGAGTCAGT
GAGCGAGGAAGCGGAAGAGCGCCCAATACGCAAACCGCCTCTCCCCGCGCGTTGGCCGATTCATTAATGC
AGCTGGCACGACAGGTTTCCCGACTGGAAAGCGGGCAGTGAGCGCAACGCAATTAATACGCGTACCGCTA
GCCAGGAAGAGTTTGTAGAAACGCAAAAAGGCCATCCGTCAGGATGGCCTTCTGCTTAGTTTGATGCCTG
GCAGTTTATGGCGGGCGTCCTGCCCGCCACCCTCCGGGCCGTTGCTTCACAACGTTCAAATCCGCTCCCG
GCGGATTTGTCCTACTCAGGAGAGCGTTCACCGACAAACAACAGATAAAACGAAAGGCCCAGTCTTCCGA
CTGAGCCTTTCGTTTTATTTGATGCCTGGCAGTTCCCTACTCTCGCGTTAACGCTAGCATGGATGTTTTC
CCAGTCACGACGTTGTAAAACGACGGCCAGTCTTAAGCTCGGGCCCCAAATAATGATTTTATTTTGACTG
ATAGTGACCTGTTCGTTGCAACAAATTGATGAGCAATGCTTTTTTATAATGCCAACTTTGTATACAAAAG
TTGGGAGACCCAAGCTTGGTACCGAGCTCTTACGCGAGATCAAAGGGGGTAAGATCAAAGGGGGTAAGAT
CAAAGGGGCGCGAGATCAAAGGGGGTAAGATCAAAGGGGGTAAGATCAAAGGG
Features (pLannotate 1.2.2; 13 found; start..end, strand, type, name):
     55..86      +  promoter       minP: minimal TATA-box promoter with low basal activity
    148..663     +  CDS            Nluc: NanoLuc® luciferase human codon-optimized
    712..833     -  polyA_signal   SV40 poly(A) signal: SV40 polyadenylation signal
    856..924     -  CDS            large T antigen (fragment): large T antigen from SV40 (simian virus 40)
   1023..1118    -  protein_bind   attL4: mutant version of attL; recombination site for the Gateway® LR reaction LR Clonase™
   1150..1168    -  promoter       T7 promoter: promoter for bacteriophage T7 RNA polymerase
   1302..2111    +  CDS            KanR: aminoglycoside phosphotransferase; aph(3')-Ia; confers resistance to kanamycin in bacteria or G418 (Geneticin®) in eukaryotes
   2258..2846    +  rep_origin     ori: high-copy-number ColE1/pMB1/pBR322/pUC origin of replication
   3029..3121    +  CDS            lacI (fragment): lac repressor; lacI; The lac repressor binds to the lac operator to inhibit transcription in E. coli. This inhibition can be relieved by adding lactose or isopropyl-β-D-thiogalactopyranoside (IPTG).
   3176..3203    -  terminator     rrnB T2 terminator: transcription terminator T2 from the E. coli rrnB gene
   3335..3378    +  terminator     rrnB T1 terminator: Escherichia coli rrnB; transcription terminator T1 from the E. coli rrnB gene
   3425..3461    -  CDS            lacZα (fragment): LacZα fragment of β-galactosidase; lacZ fragment
   3478..3573    +  protein_bind   attL5: mutant version of attL; recombination site for the Gateway® LR reaction LR Clonase™
