[The description below was written by a language model from this plasmid's Addgene catalogue record and pLannotate feature annotations shown in this document.]
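Description:
pMuLE_ENTR_TOP-NLuc1.1_L5-L4 is a 3.7 kb MultiSite Gateway entry vector from the MuLE (multiple lentiviral expression) system, built on the pMuLE ENTR MCS L5-L4 backbone. It is maintained in E. coli as a high-copy plasmid through a ColE1/pUC-type origin and selected with kanamycin via the aph(3')-Ia KanR gene. The cargo sits between attL5 and attL4 recombination sites, which set its position and orientation when several entry modules are assembled into a destination vector in one LR Clonase reaction. rrnB T1 and T2 terminators upstream of attL5 insulate the cassette from bacterial read-through transcription. The short lacI, lacZα and SV40 large T antigen matches in the annotation are residual fragments rather than functional genes.

The payload is a Wnt pathway reporter. A 214 bp TOP promoter, taken from the M50 Super 8x TOPFlash plasmid and cloned KpnI to HindIII, provides the Wnt-responsive element. TOPFlash promoters consist of multimerised TCF/LEF binding sites, though these repeats are not annotated separately in the feature table. A minimal TATA-box promoter (minP) with low basal activity lies just upstream of the reporter, so transcription depends largely on β-catenin/TCF activation. It drives human codon-optimised, intracellular (non-secreted) NanoLuc luciferase derived from pNL1.1 and inserted HindIII to BamHI, followed by an SV40 polyadenylation signal.

The construct serves as a single-pathway luminescent readout of canonical Wnt signalling in mammalian cells. It is also a building block for combining with other pathway reporters, as in the Wnt, Hedgehog and Notch triple reporter constructs of the associated study. The depositor comment about a PTCH1 promoter mutation does not correspond to any element recorded in this plasmid and appears to concern a related construct.
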