Addgene plasmid #113867: pMuLE_ENTR_TOP-NLuc1.1_L5-L4
Purpose: Single pathway reporter; wnt promoter-driven expression of intracellular NanoLuc; MultiSite Gateway entry vector.
Depositing lab: Manfred Ogris. Depositing organization: University of Vienna. Publication: Luminescent and fluorescent triple reporter plasmid constructs for Wnt, Hedgehog and Notch pathway. Maier J, Elmenofi S, Taschauer A, Anton M, Sami H, Ogris M. PLoS One. 2019 Dec 20;14(12):e0226570. doi: 10.1371/journal.pone.0226570. eCollection 2019. PubMed 31860685.
Backbone
  Vector backbone: pMuLE ENTR MCS L5-L4
  Backbone size w/o insert (bp): 2665
  Total vector size (bp): 3693
  Vector type: Mammalian Expression ; MuLE Gateway Entry Vector
Growth in bacteria
  Bacterial resistance: Kanamycin, 50 μg/mL
  Growth temperature: 37°C
  Growth strain: DH5alpha
  Copy number: High Copy
Gene/Insert 1
  Gene/Insert name: TOP (wnt dependent promoter) (alt name: M50 Super 8x TOPFlash, promoter only)
  Insert size (bp): 214
  Cloning method: Restriction Enzyme; 5′ cloning site KpnI (not destroyed); 3′ cloning site HindIII (not destroyed)
  Sequencing primers: 5′ M13
Gene/Insert 2
  Gene/Insert name: NLuc (alt names: NL1.1; NanoLuc, intracellular)
  Insert size (bp): 822
  Cloning method: Restriction Enzyme; 5′ cloning site HindIII (not destroyed); 3′ cloning site BamHI (not destroyed)
  Sequencing primers: 5′ M13
Resource information
  A portion of this plasmid was derived from a plasmid made by: M50 Super 8x TOPFlash (Addgene plasmid #12456) was a gift from Randall Moon. Promoterless pNL1.1 (#N1001) was obtained from Promega. Backbone is included in the MuLE kit, which was a gift from Ian Frew (Addgene kit #1000000060).
Terms and licenses: Academic/Nonprofit Terms; Industry Terms: Not Available to Industry
Depositor comments: The PTCH1 promoter contains a C3831G mutation compared to the NCBI reference that is not of concern for plasmid function.
How to cite: pMuLE_ENTR_TOP-NLuc1.1_L5-L4 was a gift from Manfred Ogris (Addgene plasmid # 113867 ; http://n2t.net/addgene:113867 ; RRID:Addgene_113867)
